>Addgene plasmid #185314 | pvLEA22mer_shuffle_3_mCh-2xFKBP (pBS1119) | addgene full sequence | sequence record 363956 | Addgene NGS Result
CGACGGATCGGGAGATCTCCCGATCCCCTATGGTGCACTCTCAGTACAATCTGCTCTGATGCCGCATAGT
TAAGCCAGTATCTGCTCCCTGCTTGTGTGTTGGAGGTCGCTGAGTAGTGCGCGAGCAAAATTTAAGCTAC
AACAAGGCAAGGCTTGACCGACAATTGCATGAAGAATCTGCTTAGGGTTAGGCGTTTTGCGCTGCTTCGC
GATGTACGGGCCAGATATACGCGTTGACATTGATTATTGACTAGTTATTAATAGTAATCAATTACGGGGT
CATTAGTTCATAGCCCATATATGGAGTTCCGCGTTACATAACTTACGGTAAATGGCCCGCCTGGCTGACC
GCCCAACGACCCCCGCCCATTGACGTCAATAATGACGTATGTTCCCATAGTAACGCCAATAGGGACTTTC
CATTGACGTCAATGGGTGGAGTATTTACGGTAAACTGCCCACTTGGCAGTACATCAAGTGTATCATATGC
CAAGTACGCCCCCTATTGACGTCAATGACGGTAAATGGCCCGCCTGGCATTATGCCCAGTACATGACCTT
ATGGGACTTTCCTACTTGGCAGTACATCTACGTATTAGTCATCGCTATTACCATGGTGATGCGGTTTTGG
CAGTACATCAATGGGCGTGGATAGCGGTTTGACTCACGGGGATTTCCAAGTCTCCACCCCATTGACGTCA
ATGGGAGTTTGTTTTGGCACCAAAATCAACGGGACTTTCCAAAATGTCGTAACAACTCCGCCCCATTGAC
GCAAATGGGCGGTAGGCGTGTACGGTGGGAGGTCTATATAAGCAGAGCTCTCCCTATCAGTGATAGAGAT
CTCCCTATCAGTGATAGAGATCGTCGACGAGCTCGTTTAGTGAACCGTCAGATCGCCTGGAGACGCCATC
CACGCTGTTTTGACCTCCATAGAAGACACCGGGACCGATCCAGCCTCCGGACTCTAGCGTTTAAACTTAA
GCTTGGTACCGAGCTCGGATCCGCCACCATGGATGGAACCGGAACCAAGGGAGAGGCTGAGAAGGAGAAG
AAGGACAAGGCCGCCGAGGCCAAGGGCTCCGGAGGCGGCGGATCCGGCGGAATGGTGTCTAAAGGCGAGG
AGGATAACATGGCTATAATCAAGGAATTTATGAGGTTCAAGGTGCATATGGAGGGATCTGTGAACGGTCA
CGAGTTCGAAATCGAGGGCGAAGGCGAGGGGCGACCCTATGAAGGGACACAGACGGCCAAACTGAAGGTG
ACCAAGGGTGGCCCCCTGCCTTTCGCCTGGGACATCCTGTCACCCCAGTTTATGTACGGCTCTAAGGCTT
ACGTTAAGCACCCTGCCGATATTCCGGACTACTTGAAACTGAGCTTCCCTGAAGGGTTCAAGTGGGAACG
GGTAATGAATTTTGAGGATGGCGGTGTAGTCACAGTTACCCAGGACAGCTCTCTTCAGGACGGAGAATTT
ATCTATAAGGTTAAACTTCGGGGCACTAACTTCCCATCAGACGGCCCCGTGATGCAGAAGAAAACTATGG
GCTGGGAAGCCAGCTCAGAACGCATGTATCCCGAGGACGGAGCACTGAAGGGAGAAATCAAGCAGCGACT
CAAGCTGAAGGATGGGGGACATTATGATGCTGAGGTCAAAACCACCTATAAGGCCAAGAAACCCGTTCAG
CTTCCTGGGGCATACAACGTGAATATCAAACTGGATATTACATCCCATAACGAAGACTATACCATCGTGG
AACAGTACGAGCGGGCCGAGGGCAGACATAGCACAGGGGGCATGGATGAATTGTACAAGGCGACTAGAGG
CGTCCAAGTCGAAACCATTAGTCCCGGCGATGGCAGAACATTTCCTAAAAGGGGACAAACATGTGTCGTC
CATTATACAGGCATGTTGGAGGACGGCAAAAAGGTGGACAGTAGTAGAGATCGCAATAAACCTTTCAAAT
TCATGTTGGGAAAACAAGAAGTCATTAGGGGATGGGAGGAGGGCGTGGCTCAAATGTCCGTCGGCCAACG
CGCTAAGCTCACCATCAGCCCCGACTACGCATACGGCGCTACCGGACATCCCGGAATTATTCCCCCTCAC
GCTACCTTGGTGTTTGACGTCGAACTGTTGAAGCTCGAGACTAGAGGAGTGCAGGTGGAGACTATCTCCC
CAGGAGACGGGCGCACCTTCCCCAAGCGCGGCCAGACCTGCGTGGTGCACTACACCGGGATGCTTGAAGA
TGGAAAGAAAGTTGATTCCTCCCGGGACAGAAACAAGCCCTTTAAGTTTATGCTAGGCAAGCAGGAGGTG
ATCCGAGGCTGGGAAGAAGGGGTTGCCCAGATGAGTGTGGGTCAGAGAGCCAAACTGACTATATCTCCAG
ATTATGCCTATGGTGCCACTGGGCACCCAGGCATCATCCCACCACATGCCACTCTCGTCTTCGATGTGGA
GCTTCTAAAACTGGAAACTAGTTATCCGTACGACGTACCAGACTACGCATAAGCGGCCGCTCGAGTCTAG
AGGGCCCGTTTAAACCCGCTGATCAGCCTCGACTGTGCCTTCTAGTTGCCAGCCATCTGTTGTTTGCCCC
TCCCCCGTGCCTTCCTTGACCCTGGAAGGTGCCACTCCCACTGTCCTTTCCTAATAAAATGAGGAAATTG
CATCGCATTGTCTGAGTAGGTGTCATTCTATTCTGGGGGGTGGGGTGGGGCAGGACAGCAAGGGGGAGGA
TTGGGAAGACAATAGCAGGCATGCTGGGGATGCGGTGGGCTCTATGGCTTCTGAGGCGGAAAGAACCAGC
TGGGGCTCTAGGGGGTATCCCC
[124 nt withheld, positions 2823-2946]
C
[91 nt withheld, positions 2948-3038]
A
[49 nt withheld, positions 3040-3088]
CCTTTGACGTTGGAGTCCACGTTCTTT
[37 nt withheld, positions 3116-3152]
ACCCTATCTCGGTCTATTCTTTTGATTTATAAGGGATTTTGCCGATTTCGGCCTATTGGTTAAAAAATGA
GCTGATTTAACAAAAATTTAACGCGAATTAATTCTGTGGAATGTGTGTCAGTTAGGGTGTGGAAAGTCCC
CAGGCTCCCCAGCAGGCAGAAGTATGCAAAGCATGCATCTCAATTAGTCAGCAACCAGGTGTGGAAAGTC
CCCAGGCTCCCCAGCAGGCAGAAGTATGCAAAGCATGCATCTCAATTAGTCAGCAACCATAGTCCCGCCC
CTAACTCCGCCCAGTTCCGCCCATTCTCCGCCCCATGGCTGACTAATTTTTTTTATTTATGCAGAGGCCG
AGGCCGCCTCTGCCTCTGAGCTATTCCAGAAGTAGTGAGGAGGCTTTTTTGGAGGCCTAGGCTTTTGCAA
AAAGCTCCCGGGAGCTTGTATATCCATTTTCGGATCTGATCAGCACGTGTTGACAATTAATCATCGGCAT
AGTATATCGGCATAGTATAATACGACAAGGTGAGGAACTAAACCATGGCCAAGTTGACCAGTGCCGTTCC
GGTGCTCACCGCGCGCGACGTCGCCGGAGCGGTCGAGTTCTGGACCGACCGGCTCGGGTTCTCCCGGGAC
TTCGTGGAGGACGACTTCGCCGGTGTGGTCCGGGACGACGTGACCCTGTTCATCAGCGCGGTCCAGGACC
AGGTGGTGCCGGACAACACCCTGGCCTGGGTGTGGGTGCGCGGCCTGGACGAGCTGTACGCCGAGTGGTC
GGAGGTCGTGTCCACGAACTTCCGGGACGCCTCCGGGCCGGCCATGACCGAGATCGGCGAGCAGCCGTGG
GGGCGGGAGTTCGCCCTGCGCGACCCGGCCGGCAACTGCGTGCACTTCGTGGCCGAGGAGCAGGACTGAC
ACGTGCTACGAGATTTCGATTCCACCGCCGCCTTCTATGAAAGGTTGGGCTTCGGAATCGTTTTCCGGGA
CGCCGGCTGGATGATCCTCCAGCGCGGGGATCTCATGCTGGAGTTCTTCGCCCACCCCAACTTGTTTATT
GCAGCTTATAATGGTTACAAATAAAGCAATAGCATCACAAATTTCACAAATAAAGCATTTTTTTCACTGC
ATTCTAGTTGTGGTTTGTCCAAACTCATCAATGTATCTTATCATGTCTGTATACCGTCGACCTCTAGCTA
GAGCTTGGCGTAATCATGGTCATAGCTGTTTCCTGTGTGAAATTGTTATCCGCTCACAATTCCACACAAC
ATACGAGCCGGAAGCATAAAGTGTAAAGCCTGGGGTGCCTAATGAGTGAGCTAACTCACATTAATTGCGT
TGCGCTCACTGCCCGCTTTCCAGTCGGGAAACCTGTCGTGCCAGCTGCATTAATGAATCGGCCAACGCGC
GGGGAGAGGCGGTTTGCGTATTGGGCGCTCTTCCGCTTCCTCGCTCACTGACTCGCTGCGCTCGGTCGTT
CGGCTGCGGCGAGCGGTATCAGCTCACTCAAAGGCGGTAATACGGTTATCCACAGAATCAGGGGATAACG
CAGGAAAGAACATGTGAGCAAAAGGCCAGCAAAAGGCCAGGAACCGTAAAAAGGCCGCGTTGCTGGCGTT
TTTCCATAGGCTCCGCCCCCCTGACGAGCATCACAAAAATCGACGCTCAAGTCAGAGGTGGCGAAACCCG
ACAGGACTATAAAGATACCAGGCGTTTCCCCCTGGAAGCTCCCTCGTGCGCTCTCCTGTTCCGACCCTGC
CGCTTACCGGATACCTGTCCGCCTTTCTCCCTTCGGGAAGCGTGGCGCTTTCTCATAGCTCACGCTGTAG
GTATCTCAGTTCGGTGTAGGTCGTTCGCTCCAAGCTGGGCTGTGTGCACGAACCCCCCGTTCAGCCCGAC
CGCTGCGCCTTATCCGGTAACTATCGTCTTGAGTCCAACCCGGTAAGACACGACTTATCGCCACTGGCAG
CAGCCACTGGTAACAGGATTAGCAGAGCGAGGTATGTAGGCGGTGCTACAGAGTTCTTGAAGTGGTGGCC
TAACTACGGCTACACTAGAAGAACAGTATTTGGTATCTGCGCTCTGCTGAAGCCAGTTACCTTCGGAAAA
AGAGTTGGTAGCTCTTGATCCGGCAAACAAACCACCGCTGGTAGCGGTGGTTTTTTTGTTTGCAAGCAGC
AGATTACGCGCAGAAAAAAAGGATCTCAAGAAGATCCTTTGATCTTTTCTACGGGGTCTGACGCTCAGTG
GAACGAAAACTCACGTTAAGGGATTTTGGTCATGAGATTATCAAAAAGGATCTTCACCTAGATCCTTTTA
AATTAAAAATGAAGTTTTAAATCAATCTAAAGTATATATGAGTAAACTTGGTCTGACAGTTACCAATGCT
TAATCAGTGAGGCACCTATCTCAGCGATCTGTCTATTTCGTTCATCCATAGTTGCCTGACTCCCCGTCGT
GTAGATAACTACGATACGGGAGGGCTTACCATCTGGCCCCAGTGCTGCAATGATACCGCGAGACCCACGC
TCACCGGCTCCAGATTTATCAGCAATAAACCAGCCAGCCGGAAGGGCCGAGCGCAGAAGTGGTCCTGCAA
CTTTATCCGCCTCCATCCAGTCTATTAATTGTTGCCGGGAAGCTAGAGTAAGTAGTTCGCCAGTTAATAG
TTTGCGCAACGTTGTTGCCATTGCTACAGGCATCGTGGTGTCACGCTCGTCGTTTGGTATGGCTTCATTC
AGCTCCGGTTCCCAACGATCAAGGCGAGTTACATGATCCCCCATGTTGTGCAAAAAAGCGGTTAGCTCCT
TCGGTCCTCCGATCGTTGTCAGAAGTAAGTTGGCCGCAGTGTTATCACTCATGGTTATGGCAGCACTGCA
TAATTCTCTTACTGTCATGCCATCCGTAAGATGCTTTTCTGTGACTGGTGAGTACTCAACCAAGTCATTC
TGAGAATAGTGTATGCGGCGACCGAGTTGCTCTTGCCCGGCGTCAATACGGGATAATACCGCGCCACATA
GCAGAACTTTAAAAGTGCTCATCATTGGAAAACGTTCTTCGGGGCGAAAACTCTCAAGGATCTTACCGCT
GTTGAGATCCAGTTCGATGTAACCCACTCGTGCACCCAACTGATCTTCAGCATCTTTTACTTTCACCAGC
GTTTCTGGGTGAGCAAAAACAGGAAGGCAAAATGCCGCAAAAAAGGGAATAAGGGCGACACGGAAATGTT
GAATACTCATACTCTTCCTTTTTCAATATTATTGAAGCATTTATCAGGGTTATTGTCTCATGAGCGGATA
CATATTTGAATGTATTTAGAAAAATAAACAAATAGGGGTTCCGCGCACATTTCCCCGAAAAGTGCCACCT
GACGT
Features (pLannotate 1.2.2; 26 found; start..end, strand, type, name):
     29..81      -  misc_feature   bom (fragment): basis of mobility region from pBR322
    236..615     +  enhancer       CMV enhancer: human cytomegalovirus immediate early enhancer
    616..819     +  promoter       CMV promoter: human cytomegalovirus (CMV) immediate early promoter
    821..840     +  promoter       PLtetO-1 promoter (fragment): modified phage lambda PL promoter with tet operator sites (Lutz and Bujard, 1997)
    842..861     +  promoter       PLtetO-1 promoter (fragment): modified phage lambda PL promoter with tet operator sites (Lutz and Bujard, 1997)
    869..902     +  promoter       TRE3GV promoter (fragment): 3rd-generation Tet-responsive promoter that can be activated by binding of Tet-On® 3G, optimized for retroviral and lentiviral vectors
   1102..1809    +  CDS            mCherry: mCherry is a basic (constitutively fluorescent) red fluorescent protein published in 2004, derived from Discosoma sp.. It is reported to be a very rapidly-maturing monomer with low acid sensitivity.
   1819..2139    +  CDS            DmrB: F36V mutant of FK506-binding protein FKBP12 binds synthetic ligands that do not bind wild-type FKBP
   2146..2466    +  CDS            DmrB: F36V mutant of FK506-binding protein FKBP12 binds synthetic ligands that do not bind wild-type FKBP
   2553..2777    +  polyA_signal   bGH poly(A) signal: bovine growth hormone polyadenylation signal
   2781..2802    +  promoter       SV40 promoter (fragment): SV40 enhancer and early promoter
   2823..3251    +  rep_origin     f1 ori (sequence partly withheld): f1 bacteriophage origin of replication; arrow indicates direction of (+) strand synthesis
   3278..3349    +  promoter       SV40 promoter (fragment): SV40 enhancer and early promoter
   3350..3421    +  promoter       SV40 promoter (fragment): SV40 enhancer and early promoter
   3425..3559    +  rep_origin     SV40 ori: SV40 origin of replication
   3621..3668    +  promoter       EM7 promoter: synthetic bacterial promoter&nbsp
   3687..4061    +  CDS            BleoR: antibiotic-binding protein; Sh ble from Streptoalloteichus hindustanus; confers resistance to bleomycin, phleomycin, and Zeocin™
   4071..4196    +  CDS            ble (fragment): BLE_KLEPN - Experimental evidence at protein level: Swiss-Prot protein existence level 1. Binding protein with a strong affinity to the bleomycin family of antibiotics. Binds to CL990; an antimitotic-antibiotic compound. From Klebsiella pneumoniae.
   4191..4312    +  polyA_signal   SV40 poly(A) signal: SV40 polyadenylation signal
   4385..4401    -  protein_bind   lac operator: The lac repressor binds to the lac operator to inhibit transcription in E. coli. This inhibition can be relieved by adding lactose or isopropyl-β-D-thiogalactopyranoside (IPTG). lac repressor encoded by lacI
   4409..4439    -  promoter       lac promoter: promoter for the E. coli lac operon
   4454..4475    -  protein_bind   CAP binding site: CAP binding activates transcription in the presence of cAMP. E. coli catabolite activator protein
   4488..4580    -  CDS            lacI (fragment): lac repressor; lacI; The lac repressor binds to the lac operator to inhibit transcription in E. coli. This inhibition can be relieved by adding lactose or isopropyl-β-D-thiogalactopyranoside (IPTG).
   4763..5351    -  rep_origin     ori: high-copy-number ColE1/pMB1/pBR322/pUC origin of replication
   5522..6382    -  CDS            AmpR: β-lactamase; bla; confers resistance to ampicillin, carbenicillin, and related antibiotics
   6383..6487    -  promoter       AmpR promoter: bla
