[The description below was written by a language model from this plasmid's Addgene catalogue record and pLannotate feature annotations shown in this document.]
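Description:
pvLEA22mer_shuffle_3_mCh-2xFKBP (pBS1119) is a 6.5 kb mammalian expression plasmid built by Gibson cloning into a pcDNA4/TO-derived backbone that previously carried a different FKBP fusion. It is propagated in E. coli at high copy from a ColE1/pUC-type origin under ampicillin selection (AmpR with its own bla promoter). It also carries an f1 origin for single-stranded DNA production. A second marker cassette places the Sh ble bleomycin/Zeocin resistance gene behind both SV40 early promoter/origin elements and the bacterial EM7 promoter, followed by an SV40 poly(A) signal. This arrangement would permit selection in mammalian cells as well as in bacteria.

The expression unit is driven by the CMV immediate early enhancer and promoter, followed by two short tet operator-like matches typical of the TO backbone. Transcription should therefore be constitutive in ordinary cells and repressible, then tetracycline-inducible, in cells that express the Tet repressor. The insert is a 372 bp sequence, pvLEA22mer_shuffle_3, attributed in the record to the sleeping chironomid P. vanderplanki. It is not annotated in the feature table but presumably lies in the gap between the promoter and mCherry. Downstream come mCherry and two tandem copies of the F36V mutant of FKBP12 (DmrB), ending at a bGH poly(A) signal.

The F36V domains bind synthetic dimerizer ligands that do not bind wild-type FKBP, so adding such a ligand crosslinks the fusion proteins. The depositors used this to test for chemically inducible condensate formation in mammalian cells. mCherry is a red fluorescent protein that allows the fusion to be visualized.
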