Addgene plasmid #185314: pvLEA22mer_shuffle_3_mCh-2xFKBP (pBS1119)
Purpose: For the mammalian expression of the sleeping chironomid protein pvLEA22mer_shuffle_3 attached to 2xFKBP. The FKBP can be used for inducible dimerization and condensate formation
Depositing lab: Pamela Silver. Depositing organization: Harvard Medical School. Publication: Natural and Designed Proteins Inspired by Extremotolerant Organisms Can Form Condensates and Attenuate Apoptosis in Human Cells. Veling MT, Nguyen DT, Thadani NN, Oster ME, Rollins NJ, Brock KP, Bethel NP, Lim S, Baker D, Way JC, Marks DS, Chang RL, Silver PA. ACS Synth Biol. 2022 Mar 18;11(3):1292-1302. doi: 10.1021/acssynbio.1c00572. Epub 2022 Feb 18. PubMed 35176859.
Backbone
  Vector backbone: rt44a_nCoV-N-mEGFP-2xFKBP-HA pcDNA4_TO
  Vector type: Mammalian Expression
Growth in bacteria
  Bacterial resistance: Ampicillin, 100 μg/mL
  Growth temperature: 37°C
  Growth strain: DH5alpha
  Copy number: High Copy
Gene/Insert
  Gene/Insert name: pvLEA22mer_shuffle_3
  Species: P. vanderplanki
  Insert size (bp): 372
  Cloning method: Gibson Cloning
Terms and licenses: Academic/Nonprofit Terms; Industry Terms: Not Available to Industry
Depositor comments: This plasmid encodes a protein fused to 2xFKBP. FKBP will dimerize upon exposure to a dimerization agent. We used it to test for chemically inducible condensate formation
How to cite: pvLEA22mer_shuffle_3_mCh-2xFKBP (pBS1119) was a gift from Pamela Silver (Addgene plasmid # 185314 ; http://n2t.net/addgene:185314 ; RRID:Addgene_185314)
